>Addgene plasmid #209301 | EP001: pLenti CMV Blast::eGFP-RC-I-1-H11 | addgene full sequence | sequence record 414434 | Addgene NGS Result
CACCAAAATCAACGGGACTTTCCAAAATGTCGTAACAACTCCGCCCCATTGACGCAAATGGGCGGTAGGC
GTGTACGGTGGGAGGTCTATATAAGCAGAGCTCGTTTAGTGAACCGTCAGATCGCCTGGAGACGCCATCC
ACGCTGTTTTGACCTCCATAGAAGACACCGACTCTAGTCCAGTGTGGTGGAATTCTGCAGATATCAACAA
GTTTGTACAAAAAAGCAGGCTCCACCATGTCAAAAGGCGAGGAACTCTTTACGGGCGTGGTACCTATCCT
TGTCGAGCTGGACGGAGATGTGAACGGCTACAAATTTAGTGTCTCTGGTGAGGGCGAGGGGGATGCTACC
TATGGGAAGCTGACCCTTAAATTTATCTGCACCACAGGGAAATTGCCAGTGCCCTGGCCCACTCTGGTTA
CAACGCTCACCTATGGCGTCCAGTGTTTCAGCAGATACCCTGACCATATGAAGCGACATGACTTTTTTAA
GAGCGCCATGCCAGAGGGGTACGTCCAGGAGCGAACCATTTTCTTCAAAGACGACGGAAATTACAAAACA
AGGGCGGAAGTCAAGTTCGAGGGCGACACCCTTGTGAATCGGATTGAGCTGAAGGGGATCGATTTCAAAG
AGGATGGGAATATCCTCGGCCATAAACTGGAATATAATTATAACTCTCACAACGTGTACATCATGGCGGA
CAAGCAGAAGAATGGGATCAAAGCCAACTTCAAAACTCGCCACAACATTGAAGATGGCGGCGTGCAGCTG
GCAGATCACTACCAGCAGAACACACCAATAGGAGATGACCCCGTCCTGCTTCCAGACAATCATTATTTGT
CTACGCAGTCCGCGCTGTCCAAAGACCCTAACGAGAAACGGGACCACATGGTAATACTCGAGTTCGTGAC
AGCTGCTGGCATCACCCACGGTATGGACGAACTGTACAAGGGCGGATCTGGGGGAAGTGGTGGTTCTGGA
GGTTCCGGTGGTTCTGGTGGCTCTGGCGGTTCCATGGAAGAAGAGAGAAGGAGACATTTGGCTGCAGCCG
AGGCAAGATTCCTGCTGGAGCTGGGTAGGCCCGACGAAGTGCTGAGACTCTTGGAGCGACTCCTGGAGGA
AGGTGACCCTGCCCTCTTTGCCGCACTTCGCGAACTGCTGGAATCCGGGGACCCACTGGCTAGATTGATT
GCTGAGACCGTTTTTCGGAGGCTGTGACTAGACCCAGCTTTCTTGTACAAAGTGGTTGATATCCAGCACA
GTGGCGGCCGCTCGACAATCAACCTCTGGATTACAAAATTTGTGAAAGATTGACTGGTATTCTTAACTAT
GTTGCTCCTTTTACGCTATGTGGATACGCTGCTTTAATGCCTTTGTATCATGCTATTGCTTCCCGTATGG
CTTTCATTTTCTCCTCCTTGTATAAATCCTGGTTGCTGTCTCTTTATGAGGAGTTGTGGCCCGTTGTCAG
GCAACGTGGCGTGGTGTGCACTGTGTTTGCTGACGCAACCCCCACTGGTTGGGGCATTGCCACCACCTGT
CAGCTCCTTTCCGGGACTTTCGCTTTCCCCCTCCCTATTGCCACGGCGGAACTCATCGCCGCCTGCCTTG
CCCGCTGCTGGACAGGGGCTCGGCTGTTGGGCACTGACAATTCCGTGGTGTTGTCGGGGAAGCTGACGTC
CTTTCCATGGCTGCTCGCCTGTGTTGCCACCTGGATTCTGCGCGGGACGTCCTTCTGCTACGTCCCTTCG
GCCCTCAATCCAGCGGACCTTCCTTCCCGCGGCCTGCTGCCGGCTCTGCGGCCTCTTCCGCGTCTTCGCC
TTCGCCCTCAGACGAGTCGGATCTCCCTTTGGGCCGCCTCCCCGCCTGGAATTCTGCAGATATCCGGTTA
GTAATGAGTTTGGAATTAATTCTGTGGAATGTGTGTCAGTTAGGGTGTGGAAAGTCCCCAGGCTCCCCAG
CAGGCAGAAGTATGCAAAGCATGCATCTCAATTAGTCAGCAACCAGGTGTGGAAAGTCCCCAGGCTCCCC
AGCAGGCAGAAGTATGCAAAGCATGCATCTCAATTAGTCAGCAACCATAGTCCCGCCCCTAACTCCGCCC
ATCCCGCCCCTAACTCCGCCCAGTTCCGCCCATTCTCCGCCCCATGGCTGACTAATTTTTTTTATTTATG
CAGAGGCCGAGGCCGCCTCTGCCTCTGAGCTATTCCAGAAGTAGTGAGGAGGCTTTTTTGGAGGCCTAGG
CTTTTGCAAAAAGCTCCCGGGAGCTTGTATATCCATTTTCGGATCTGATCAGCACGTGTTGACAATTAAT
CATCGGCATAGTATATCGGCATAGTATAATACGACAAGGTGAGGAACTAAACCATGGCCAAGCCTTTGTC
TCAAGAAGAATCCACCCTCATTGAAAGAGCAACGGCTACAATCAACAGCATCCCCATCTCTGAAGACTAC
AGCGTCGCCAGCGCAGCTCTCTCTAGCGACGGCCGCATCTTCACTGGTGTCAATGTATATCATTTTACTG
GGGGACCTTGTGCAGAACTCGTGGTGCTGGGCACTGCTGCTGCTGCGGCAGCTGGCAACCTGACTTGTAT
CGTCGCGATCGGAAATGAGAACAGGGGCATCTTGAGCCCCTGCGGACGGTGCCGACAGGTGCTTCTCGAT
CTGCATCCTGGGATCAAAGCCATAGTGAAGGACAGTGATGGACAGCCGACGGCAGTTGGGATTCGTGAAT
TGCTGCCCTCTGGTTATGTGTGGGAGGGCTAAGCACAATTCGAGCTCGGTACCTTTAAGACCAATGACTT
ACAAGGCAGCTGTAGATCTTAGCCACTTTTTAAAAGAAAAGGGGGGACTGGAAGGGCTAGCTCACTCCCA
ACGAAGACAAGATCTGCTTTTTGCTTGTACTGGGTCTCTCTGGTTAGACCAGATCTGAGCCTGGGAGCTC
TCTGGCTAACTAGGGAACCCACTGCTTAAGCCTCAATAAAGCTTGCCTTGAGTGCTTCAAGTAGTGTGTG
CCCGTCTGTTGTGTGACTCTGGTAACTAGAGATCCCTCAGACCCTTTTAGTCAGTGTGGAAAATCTCTAG
CAGTAGTAGTTCATGTCATCTTATTATTCAGTATTTATAACTTGCAAAGAAATGAATATCAGAGAGTGAG
AGGAACTTGTTTATTGCAGCTTATAATGGTTACAAATAAAGCAATAGCATCACAAATTTCACAAATAAAG
CATTTTTTTCACTGCATTCTAGTTGTGGTTTGTCCAAACTCATCAATGTATCTTATCATGTCTGGCTCTA
GCTATCCCGCCCCTAACTCCGCCCATCCCGCCCCTAACTCCGCCCAGTTCCGCCCATTCTCCGCCCCATG
GCTGACTAATTTTTTTTATTTATGCAGAGGCCGAGGCCGCCTCGGCCTCTGAGCTATTCCAGAAGTAGTG
AGGAGGCTTTTTTGGAGGCCTAGGGACGTACCCAATTCGCCCTATAGTGAGTCGTATTACGCGCGCTCAC
TGGCCGTCGTTTTACAACGTCGTGACTGGGAAAACCCTGGCGTTACCCAACTTAATCGCCTTGCAGCACA
TCCCCCTTTCGCCAGCTGGCGTAATAGCGAAGAGGCCCGCACCGATCGCCCTTCCCAACAGTTGCGCAGC
CTGAATGGCGAATGGG
[124 nt withheld, positions 3657-3780]
C
[91 nt withheld, positions 3782-3872]
A
[49 nt withheld, positions 3874-3922]
CCTTTGACGTTGGAGTCCACGTTCTTT
[37 nt withheld, positions 3950-3986]
ACCCTATCTCGGTCTATTCTTTTGATTTATAAGGGATTTTGCCGATTTCGGCCTATTGGTTAAAAAATGA
GCTGATTTAACAAAAATTTAACGCGAATTTTAACAAAATATTAACGCTTACAATTTAGGTGGCACTTTTC
GGGGAAATGTGCGCGGAACCCCTATTTGTTTATTTTTCTAAATACATTCAAATATGTATCCGCTCATGAG
ACAATAACCCTGATAAATGCTTCAATAATATTGAAAAAGGAAGAGTATGAGTATTCAACATTTCCGTGTC
GCCCTTATTCCCTTTTTTGCGGCATTTTGCCTTCCTGTTTTTGCTCACCCAGAAACGCTGGTGAAAGTAA
AAGATGCTGAAGATCAGTTGGGTGCACGAGTGGGTTACATCGAACTGGATCTCAACAGCGGTAAGATCCT
TGAGAGTTTTCGCCCCGAAGAACGTTTTCCAATGATGAGCACTTTTAAAGTTCTGCTATGTGGCGCGGTA
TTATCCCGTATTGACGCCGGGCAAGAGCAACTCGGTCGCCGCATACACTATTCTCAGAATGACTTGGTTG
AGTACTCACCAGTCACAGAAAAGCATCTTACGGATGGCATGACAGTAAGAGAATTATGCAGTGCTGCCAT
AACCATGAGTGATAACACTGCGGCCAACTTACTTCTGACAACGATCGGAGGACCGAAGGAGCTAACCGCT
TTTTTGCACAACATGGGGGATCATGTAACTCGCCTTGATCGTTGGGAACCGGAGCTGAATGAAGCCATAC
CAAACGACGAGCGTGACACCACGATGCCTGTAGCAATGGCAACAACGTTGCGCAAACTATTAACTGGCGA
ACTACTTACTCTAGCTTCCCGGCAACAATTAATAGACTGGATGGAGGCGGATAAAGTTGCAGGACCACTT
CTGCGCTCGGCCCTTCCGGCTGGCTGGTTTATTGCTGATAAATCTGGAGCCGGTGAGCGTGGGTCTCGCG
GTATCATTGCAGCACTGGGGCCAGATGGTAAGCCCTCCCGTATCGTAGTTATCTACACGACGGGGAGTCA
GGCAACTATGGATGAACGAAATAGACAGATCGCTGAGATAGGTGCCTCACTGATTAAGCATTGGTAACTG
TCAGACCAAGTTTACTCATATATACTTTAGATTGATTTAAAACTTCATTTTTAATTTAAAAGGATCTAGG
TGAAGATCCTTTTTGATAATCTCATGACCAAAATCCCTTAACGTGAGTTTTCGTTCCACTGAGCGTCAGA
CCCCGTAGAAAAGATCAAAGGATCTTCTTGAGATCCTTTTTTTCTGCGCGTAATCTGCTGCTTGCAAACA
AAAAAACCACCGCTACCAGCGGTGGTTTGTTTGCCGGATCAAGAGCTACCAACTCTTTTTCCGAAGGTAA
CTGGCTTCAGCAGAGCGCAGATACCAAATACTGTTCTTCTAGTGTAGCCGTAGTTAGGCCACCACTTCAA
GAACTCTGTAGCACCGCCTACATACCTCGCTCTGCTAATCCTGTTACCAGTGGCTGCTGCCAGTGGCGAT
AAGTCGTGTCTTACCGGGTTGGACTCAAGACGATAGTTACCGGATAAGGCGCAGCGGTCGGGCTGAACGG
GGGGTTCGTGCACACAGCCCAGCTTGGAGCGAACGACCTACACCGAACTGAGATACCTACAGCGTGAGCT
ATGAGAAAGCGCCACGCTTCCCGAAGGGAGAAAGGCGGACAGGTATCCGGTAAGCGGCAGGGTCGGAACA
GGAGAGCGCACGAGGGAGCTTCCAGGGGGAAACGCCTGGTATCTTTATAGTCCTGTCGGGTTTCGCCACC
TCTGACTTGAGCGTCGATTTTTGTGATGCTCGTCAGGGGGGCGGAGCCTATGGAAAAACGCCAGCAACGC
GGCCTTTTTACGGTTCCTGGCCTTTTGCTGGCCTTTTGCTCACATGTTCTTTCCTGCGTTATCCCCTGAT
TCTGTGGATAACCGTATTACCGCCTTTGAGTGAGCTGATACCGCTCGCCGCAGCCGAACGACCGAGCGCA
GCGAGTCAGTGAGCGAGGAAGCGGAAGAGCGCCCAATACGCAAACCGCCTCTCCCCGCGCGTTGGCCGAT
TCATTAATGCAGCTGGCACGACAGGTTTCCCGACTGGAAAGCGGGCAGTGAGCGCAACGCAATTAATGTG
AGTTAGCTCACTCATTAGGCACCCCAGGCTTTACACTTTATGCTTCCGGCTCGTATGTTGTGTGGAATTG
TGAGCGGATAACAATTTCACACAGGAAACAGCTATGACCATGATTACGCCAAGCGCGCAATTAACCCTCA
CTAAAGGGAACAAAAGCTGGAGCTGCAAGCTTAATGTAGTCTTATGCAATACTCTTGTAGTCTTGCAACA
TGGTAACGATGAGTTAGCAACATGCCTTACAAGGAGAGAAAAAGCACCGTGCATGCCGATTGGTGGAAGT
AAGGTGGTACGATCGTGCCTTATTAGGAAGGCAACAGACGGGTCTGACATGGATTGGACGAACCACTGAA
TTGCCGCATTGCAGAGATATTGTATTTAAGTGCCTAGCTCGATACATAAACGGGTCTCTCTGGTTAGACC
AGATCTGAGCCTGGGAGCTCTCTGGCTAACTAGGGAACCCACTGCTTAAGCCTCAATAAAGCTTGCCTTG
AGTGCTTCAAGTAGTGTGTGCCCGTCTGTTGTGTGACTCTGGTAACTAGAGATCCCTCAGACCCTTTTAG
TCAGTGTGGAAAATCTCTAGCAGTGGCGCCCGAACAGGGACTTGAAAGCGAAAGGGAAACCAGAGGAGCT
CTCTCGACGCAGGACTCGGCTTGCTGAAGCGCGCACGGCAAGAGGCGAGGGGCGGCGACTGGTGAGTACG
CCAAAAATTTTGACTAGCGGAGGCTAGAAGGAGAGAGATGGGTGCGAGAGCGTCAGTATTAAGCGGGGGA
GAATTAGATCGCGATGGGAAAAAATTCGGTTAAGGCCAGGGGGAAAGAAAAAATATAAATTAAAACATAT
AGTATGGGCAAGCAGGGAGCTAGAACGATTCGCAGTTAATCCTGGCCTGTTAGAAACATCAGAAGGCTGT
AGACAAATACTGGGACAGCTACAACCATCCCTTCAGACAGGATCAGAAGAACTTAGATCATTATATAATA
CAGTAGCAACCCTCTATTGTGTGCATCAAAGGATAGAGATAAAAGACACCAAGGAAGCTTTAGACAAGAT
AGAGGAAGAGCAAAACAAAAGTAAGACCACCGCACAGCAAGCGGCCGCTGATCTTCAGACCTGGAGGAGG
AGATATGAGGGACAATTGGAGAAGTGAATTATATAAATATAAAGTAGTAAAAATTGAACCATTAGGAGTA
GCACCCACCAAGGCAAAGAGAAGAGTGGTGCAGAGAGAAAAAAGAGCAGTGGGAATAGGAGCTTTGTTCC
TTGGGTTCTTGGGAGCAGCAGGAAGCACTATGGGCGCAGCGTCAATGACGCTGACGGTACAGGCCAGACA
ATTATTGTCTGGTATAGTGCAGCAGCAGAACAATTTGCTGAGGGCTATTGAGGCGCAACAGCATCTGTTG
CAACTCACAGTCTGGGGCATCAAGCAGCTCCAGGCAAGAATCCTGGCTGTGGAAAGATACCTAAAGGATC
AACAGCTCCTGGGGATTTGGGGTTGCTCTGGAAAACTCATTTGCACCACTGCTGTGCCTTGGAATGCTAG
TTGGAGTAATAAATCTCTGGAACAGATTTGGAATCACACGACCTGGATGGAGTGGGACAGAGAAATTAAC
AATTACACAAGCTTAATACACTCCTTAATTGAAGAATCGCAAAACCAGCAAGAAAAGAATGAACAAGAAT
TATTGGAATTAGATAAATGGGCAAGTTTGTGGAATTGGTTTAACATAACAAATTGGCTGTGGTATATAAA
ATTATTCATAATGATAGTAGGAGGCTTGGTAGGTTTAAGAATAGTTTTTGCTGTACTTTCTATAGTGAAT
AGAGTTAGGCAGGGATATTCACCATTATCGTTTCAGACCCACCTCCCAACCCCGAGGGGACCCGACAGGC
CCGAAGGAATAGAAGAAGAAGGTGGAGAGAGAGACAGAGACAGATCCATTCGATTAGTGAACGGATCTCG
ACGGTATCGGTTAACTTTTAAAAGAAAAGGGGGGATTGGGGGGTACAGTGCAGGGGAAAGAATAGTAGAC
ATAATAGCAACAGACATACAAACTAAAGAATTACAAAAACAAATTACAAAATTCAAAATTTTATCGATAA
GCTTGGGAGTTCCGCGTTACATAACTTACGGTAAATGGCCCGCCTGGCTGACCGCCCAACGACCCCCGCC
CATTGACGTCAATAATGACGTATGTTCCCATAGTAACGCCAATAGGGACTTTCCATTGACGTCAATGGGT
GGAGTATTTACGGTAAACTGCCCACTTGGCAGTACATCAAGTGTATCATATGCCAAGTACGCCCCCTATT
GACGTCAATGACGGTAAATGGCCCGCCTGGCATTATGCCCAGTACATGACCTTATGGGACTTTCCTACTT
GGCAGTACATCTACGTATTAGTCATCGCTATTACCATGGTGATGCGGTTTTGGCAGTACATCAATGGGCG
TGGATAGCGGTTTGACTCACGGGGATTTCCAAGTCTCCACCCCATTGACGTCAATGGGAGTTTGTTTTGG
Features (pLannotate 1.2.2; 31 found; start..end, strand, type, name):
    207..231     +  protein_bind   attB1: mutant version of attB; recombination site for the Gateway® BP reaction BP Clonase™
    237..950     +  CDS            P11: P11 is a basic (constitutively fluorescent) cyan fluorescent protein published in 1994, derived from Aequorea victoria.
   1222..1246    -  protein_bind   attB2: mutant version of attB; recombination site for the Gateway® BP reaction BP Clonase™
   1277..1865    +  misc_feature   WPRE: woodchuck hepatitis virus posttranscriptional regulatory element
   1921..2250    +  promoter       SV40 promoter: SV40 enhancer and early promoter
   2298..2345    +  promoter       EM7 promoter: synthetic bacterial promoter&nbsp
   2364..2762    +  CDS            BSD: blasticidin S deaminase; Aspergillus terreus BSD; confers resistance to blasticidin
   2779..2916    +  CDS            nef (fragment): NEF_HV1LA - Experimental evidence at protein level: Swiss-Prot protein existence level 1. Extracellular Nef protein targets CD4(+) T-lymphocytes for apoptosis by interacting with CXCR4 surface receptors. From Human immunodeficiency virus type 1 group M subtype B (isolate Lai) (HIV-1).
   2902..3082    +  LTR            5' LTR (truncated): truncated 5' long terminal repeat (LTR) from HIV-1
   3154..3275    +  polyA_signal   SV40 poly(A) signal: SV40 polyadenylation signal
   3315..3450    +  rep_origin     SV40 ori: SV40 origin of replication
   3471..3489    -  promoter       T7 promoter: promoter for bacteriophage T7 RNA polymerase
   3497..3652    +  CDS            lacZα (fragment): LacZα fragment of β-galactosidase; lacZ fragment
   3657..4085    +  rep_origin     f1 ori (sequence partly withheld): f1 bacteriophage origin of replication; arrow indicates direction of (+) strand synthesis
   4138..4242    +  promoter       AmpR promoter: bla
   4243..5103    +  CDS            AmpR: β-lactamase; bla; confers resistance to ampicillin, carbenicillin, and related antibiotics
   5274..5862    +  rep_origin     ori: high-copy-number ColE1/pMB1/pBR322/pUC origin of replication
   6045..6137    +  CDS            lacI (fragment): lac repressor; lacI; The lac repressor binds to the lac operator to inhibit transcription in E. coli. This inhibition can be relieved by adding lactose or isopropyl-β-D-thiogalactopyranoside (IPTG).
   6150..6171    +  protein_bind   CAP binding site: CAP binding activates transcription in the presence of cAMP. E. coli catabolite activator protein
   6186..6216    +  promoter       lac promoter: promoter for the E. coli lac operon
   6224..6240    +  protein_bind   lac operator: The lac repressor binds to the lac operator to inhibit transcription in E. coli. This inhibition can be relieved by adding lactose or isopropyl-β-D-thiogalactopyranoside (IPTG). lac repressor encoded by lacI
   6285..6303    +  promoter       T3 promoter: promoter for bacteriophage T3 RNA polymerase
   6331..6557    +  promoter       RSV promoter: Rous sarcoma virus enhancer/promoter
   6558..6738    +  LTR            5' LTR (truncated): truncated 5' long terminal repeat (LTR) from HIV-1
   6785..6910    +  misc_feature   HIV-1 Ψ: packaging signal of human immunodeficiency virus type 1
   6894..7257    +  CDS            HIV-1 gag (fragment): gag protein from human immunodeficiency virus 1; gag
   7403..7636    +  misc_feature   RRE: The Rev response element (RRE) of HIV-1 allows for Rev-dependent mRNA export from the nucleus to the cytoplasm.
   8013..8113    +  CDS            Rev (fragment): human immunodeficiency virus 1 (HIV-1) Rev protein; rev; enhances nuclear export of unspliced and incompletely spliced viral mRNAs
   8132..8248    +  misc_feature   cPPT/CTS: central polypurine tract and central termination sequence of HIV-1
   8271..8574    +  enhancer       CMV enhancer: human cytomegalovirus immediate early enhancer
   8575..102     +  promoter       CMV promoter (across the origin): human cytomegalovirus (CMV) immediate early promoter
