[The description below was written by a language model from this plasmid's Addgene catalogue record and pLannotate feature annotations shown in this document.]
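Description:
EP001: pLenti CMV Blast::eGFP-RC-I-1-H11 is an 8.7 kb third-generation-style lentiviral transfer plasmid for expressing a synthetic, de novo designed virus-like particle protein, RC-I-1-H11, fused at its N terminus to eGFP. It is propagated in E. coli through a high-copy ColE1/pUC origin with ampicillin selection (AmpR); an f1 origin and remnants of lac/T7/T3 cloning-vector sequence are also present in the backbone. As with many LTR-containing plasmids, it is recorded as maintained in a recombination-reduced strain.

The viral cassette begins with an RSV promoter driving a truncated HIV-1 5' LTR, so genomic RNA can be made without Tat, followed by the Ψ packaging signal with a gag fragment, the Rev response element for nuclear export of the unspliced genome, and the cPPT/CTS that aids nuclear import. Downstream, the CMV enhancer and immediate-early promoter drive the payload, which sits between Gateway attB1 and attB2 sites, indicating assembly by recombinational cloning into a destination vector. The automated annotation labels the first roughly 700 bp of this region as an Aequorea-derived fluorescent protein ("P11"), which corresponds to the eGFP tag. The remaining stretch before attB2 is unannotated and presumably holds the RC-I-1-H11 coding sequence, consistent with the 978 bp insert size if that figure covers the whole fusion. A WPRE follows to enhance transcript stability and expression. An SV40 promoter (with a bacterial EM7 promoter) then drives blasticidin S deaminase for selecting transduced cells, ahead of the truncated 3' LTR and SV40 polyadenylation signal.

The construct is suited to transient transfection or lentiviral transduction to generate blasticidin-selected mammalian cells producing fluorescently labelled designed particles.
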