Addgene plasmid #209301: EP001: pLenti CMV Blast::eGFP-RC-I-1-H11
Purpose: Expression plasmid for RC-I-1-H11 (de novo virus-like particle designed by David Baker lab) with N-terminal eGFP
Depositing lab: Adam Cohen. Depositing organization: Harvard University.
Backbone
  Vector backbone: pLenti
  Backbone size w/o insert (bp): 7698
  Total vector size (bp): 8676
  Vector type: Lentiviral
Growth in bacteria
  Bacterial resistance: Ampicillin, 100 μg/mL
  Growth temperature: 30°C
  Growth strain: NEB Stable
  Copy number: Unknown
Gene/Insert
  Gene/Insert name: RC-I-1-H11
  Species: Synthetic
  Insert size (bp): 978
  Tag / fusion protein: eGFP (N terminal on insert)
Terms and licenses: Academic/Nonprofit Terms; Industry Terms: Not Available to Industry
How to cite: EP001: pLenti CMV Blast::eGFP-RC-I-1-H11 was a gift from Adam Cohen (Addgene plasmid # 209301 ; http://n2t.net/addgene:209301 ; RRID:Addgene_209301)
